Addgene plasmid #201948: PX458-3xHA-en15FnCas9
Purpose: Mammalian expression plasmid of enhanced activity FnCas9 variant en15FnCas9 with T2A-EGFP and cloning backbone for sgRNA
Depositing lab: Debojyoti Chakraborty. Publication: PAM-flexible Engineered FnCas9 variants for robust and ultra-precise genome editing and diagnostics. Acharya S, Ansari AH, Kumar Das P, Hirano S, Aich M, Rauthan R, Mahato S, Maddileti S, Sarkar S, Kumar M, Phutela R, Gulati S, Rahman A, Goel A, Afzal C, Paul D, Agrawal T, Pulimamidi VK, Jalali S, Nishimasu H, Mariappan I, Nureki O, Maiti S, Chakraborty D. Nat Commun. 2024 Jun 28;15(1):5471. doi: 10.1038/s41467-024-49233-w. PubMed 38942756.
Backbone
  Vector backbone: PX458
  Backbone size w/o insert (bp): 4233
  Total vector size (bp): 10089
  Vector type: Mammalian Expression, CRISPR
  Selectable markers: EGFP
Growth in bacteria
  Bacterial resistance: Ampicillin, 100 μg/mL
  Growth temperature: 37°C
  Growth strain: DH5alpha
  Copy number: Unknown
Gene/Insert
  Gene/Insert name: 3xHA-NLS-en15FnCas9-T2A-EGFP
  Species: Synthetic
  Insert size (bp): 5856
  Mutation: E1603H on FnCas9
  Promoter: Cbh
  Tag / fusion protein: 3xHA (N terminal on insert); NLS (N terminal on insert); NLS (C terminal on insert); T2A-EGFP (C terminal on insert)
  Cloning method: Restriction Enzyme; 5′ cloning site AgeI (not destroyed); 3′ cloning site FseI (not destroyed)
  Sequencing primers: 5′ CTCCGGGCTGTAATTAGCTG
Terms and licenses: Academic/Nonprofit Terms; Industry Terms: Not Available to Industry
How to cite: PX458-3xHA-en15FnCas9 was a gift from Debojyoti Chakraborty (Addgene plasmid # 201948 ; http://n2t.net/addgene:201948 ; RRID:Addgene_201948)
