[The description below was written by a language model from this plasmid's Addgene catalogue record and pLannotate feature annotations shown in this document.]
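Description:
PX458-3xHA-en15FnCas9 is a mammalian expression and CRISPR plasmid built on the PX458 backbone. It delivers an enhanced-activity variant of Francisella novicida Cas9 together with a cloning site for a single guide RNA. It is propagated in E. coli through a high-copy ColE1/pUC-type origin and selected with ampicillin (AmpR/β-lactamase). An f1 phage origin is also present. A single AAV2 ITR is annotated downstream of the expression cassette. With only one repeat annotated, the plasmid does not appear to be a packaging-competent AAV vector. There is no mammalian drug marker, and EGFP fluorescence identifies or sorts transfected cells.

The nuclease cassette is driven by the Cbh promoter, annotated as a CMV enhancer, chicken β-actin promoter and hybrid intron. It encodes an N-terminal 3xHA epitope tag and NLS, the FnCas9 coding sequence carrying the E1603H substitution that defines en15FnCas9, a C-terminal nucleoplasmin NLS, and T2A-EGFP, ending at a bGH polyadenylation signal. The T2A peptide causes EGFP to be released as a separate protein, so green fluorescence reports nuclease expression without a fusion to Cas9. Upstream, a human U6 Pol III promoter precedes the F. novicida guide RNA scaffold, where a spacer can be inserted. A short residual fragment of the S. pyogenes scaffold follows it.

The plasmid is intended for genome editing in mammalian cells with this engineered FnCas9 variant. The sequenced record (10,754 nt) is longer than the catalogued 10,089 bp. The origin and U6 promoter are each annotated at both ends of the record, which may reflect a duplicated overlap in the circular sequence assembly rather than real extra copies.
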