Features (pLannotate 1.2.2; 23 found; start..end, strand, type, name):
      1..233     +  rep_origin     ori (fragment): high-copy-number ColE1/pMB1/pBR322/pUC origin of replication
    295..535     +  promoter       U6 promoter: RNA polymerase III promoter for human U6 snRNA
    562..634     +  misc_RNA       Fn gRNA scaffold: guide RNA scaffold for the Francisella novicida CRISPR/Cas9 system (Hirano et al., 2016)
    641..684     +  misc_RNA       gRNA scaffold (fragment): guide RNA scaffold for the Streptococcus pyogenes CRISPR/Cas9 system
    731..1016    +  enhancer       CMV enhancer: human cytomegalovirus immediate early enhancer; contains an 18-bp deletion relative to the standard CMV enhancer
   1018..1295    +  promoter       chicken β-actin promoter: No description available
   1296..1523    +  intron         hybrid intron: hybrid between chicken β-actin (CBA) and minute virus of mice (MMV) introns (Gray et al., 2011)
   1550..1566    +  CDS            3xHA (fragment): three tandem HA epitope tags
   1577..1593    +  CDS            3xHA (fragment): three tandem HA epitope tags
   1604..1630    +  CDS            3xHA (fragment): three tandem HA epitope tags
   1682..6565    +  CDS            FnCas9: Cas9 endonuclease from the Francisella novicida Type II CRISPR/Cas system (Hirano et al., 2016)
   6566..6613    +  CDS            nucleoplasmin NLS: bipartite nuclear localization signal from nucleoplasmin
   6683..7396    +  CDS            EGFP: EGFP is a basic (constitutively fluorescent) green fluorescent protein published in 1996, derived from Aequorea victoria. It is reported to be a rapidly-maturing weak dimer with moderate acid sensitivity.
   7430..7541    +  polyA_signal   bGH poly(A) signal: bovine growth hormone polyadenylation signal
   7646..7786    +  repeat_region  AAV2 ITR: inverted terminal repeat of adeno-associated virus serotype 2 inverted
   7791..7842    -  misc_feature   bom (fragment): basis of mobility region from pBR322
   7861..8316    +  rep_origin     f1 ori (sequence partly withheld): f1 bacteriophage origin of replication; arrow indicates direction of (+) strand synthesis
   8317..8366    -  misc_feature   bom (fragment): basis of mobility region from pBR322
   8468..8503    -  CDS            rop (fragment): Rop protein, which maintains plasmids at low copy number; rop
   8598..8702    +  promoter       AmpR promoter: bla
   8703..9563    +  CDS            AmpR: β-lactamase; bla; confers resistance to ampicillin, carbenicillin, and related antibiotics
   9734..10322   +  rep_origin     ori: high-copy-number ColE1/pMB1/pBR322/pUC origin of replication
  10384..10612   +  promoter       U6 promoter: RNA polymerase III promoter for human U6 snRNA
>Addgene plasmid #201948 | PX458-3xHA-en15FnCas9 | addgene full sequence | sequence record 405302 | Addgene NGS Result
CGACCTACACCGAACTGAGATACCTACAGCGTGAGCTATGAGAAAGCGCCACGCTTCCCGAAGGGAGAAA
GGCGGACAGGTATCCGGTAAGCGGCAGGGTCGGAACAGGAGAGCGCACGAGGGAGCTTCCAGGGGGAAAC
GCCTGGTATCTTTATAGTCCTGTCGGGTTTCGCCACCTCTGACTTGAGCGTCGATTTTTGTGATGCTCGT
CAGGGGGGCGGAGCCTATGGAAAAACGCCAGCAACGCGGCCTTTTTACGGTTCCTGGCCTTTTGCTGGCC
TTTTGCTCACATGTGAGGGCCTATTTCCCATGATTCCTTCATATTTGCATATACGATACAAGGCTGTTAG
AGAGATAATTGGAATTAATTTGACTGTAAACACAAAGATATTAGTACAAAATACGTGACGTAGAAAGTAA
TAATTTCTTGGGTAGTTTGCAGTTTTAAAATTATGTTTTAAAATGGACTATCATATGCTTACCGTAACTT
GAAAGTATTTCGATTTCTTGGCTTTATATATCTTGTGGAAAGGACGAAACACCGGGTCTTCGAGAAGACC
TGTTTCAGTTGCGCCGAAAGGCGCTCTGTAATCATTTAAAAGTATTTTGAACGGACCTCTGTTTGACACG
TCTGTTTTTTGTTTTAGAGCTAGAAATAGCAAGTTAAAATAAGGCTAGTCCGTTTTTAGCGCGTGCGCCA
ATTCTGCAGACAAATGGCTCTAGAGGTACCCGTTACATAACTTACGGTAAATGGCCCGCCTGGCTGACCG
CCCAACGACCCCCGCCCATTGACGTCAATAGTAACGCCAATAGGGACTTTCCATTGACGTCAATGGGTGG
AGTATTTACGGTAAACTGCCCACTTGGCAGTACATCAAGTGTATCATATGCCAAGTACGCCCCCTATTGA
CGTCAATGACGGTAAATGGCCCGCCTGGCATTGTGCCCAGTACATGACCTTATGGGACTTTCCTACTTGG
CAGTACATCTACGTATTAGTCATCGCTATTACCATGGTCGAGGTGAGCCCCACGTTCTGCTTCACTCTCC
CCATCTCCCCCCCCTCCCCACCCCCAATTTTGTATTTATTTATTTTTTAATTATTTTGTGCAGCGATGGG
GGCGGGGGGGGGGGGGGGGCGCGCGCCAGGCGGGGCGGGGCGGGGCGAGGGGCGGGGCGGGGCGAGGCGG
AGAGGTGCGGCGGCAGCCAATCAGAGCGGCGCGCTCCGAAAGTTTCCTTTTATGGCGAGGCGGCGGCGGC
GGCGGCCCTATAAAAAGCGAAGCGCGCGGCGGGCGGGAGTCGCTGCGCGCTGCCTTCGCCCCGTGCCCCG
CTCCGCCGCCGCCTCGCGCCGCCCGCCCCGGCTCTGACTGACCGCGTTACTCCCACAGGTGAGCGGGCGG
GACGGCCCTTCTCCTCCGGGCTGTAATTAGCTGAGCAAGAGGTAAGGGTTTAAGGGATGGTTGGTTGGTG
GGGTATTAATGTTTAATTACCTGGAGCACCTGCCTGAAATCACTTTTTTTCAGGTTGGACCGGTGCCACC
ATGGGATCCTACCCATACGATGTTCCAGATTACGCTTACCCATACGATGTTCCAGATTACGCTTACCCAT
ACGATGTTCCAGATTACGCTATGGCCCCAAAGAAGAAGCGGAAGGTCGGTATCCACGGAGTCCCAGCAGC
CAATTTTAAGATCCTGCCTATCGCAATCGACCTGGGCGTCAAGAATACTGGCGTGTTTAGTGCTTTTTAT
CAGAAGGGGACCTCACTGGAGAGACTGGACAATAAGAACGGAAAAGTGTATGAACTGTCCAAGGATTCTT
ACACTCTGCTGATGAACAATAGGACCGCACGGAGACACCAGAGGCGAGGAATTGACAGGAAACAGCTGGT
GAAGCGCCTGTTCAAACTGATCTGGACAGAGCAGCTGAACCTGGAATGGGATAAGGACACTCAGCAGGCC
ATCAGCTTCCTGTTTAATCGACGGGGATTCTCTTTTATTACTGACGGCTATAGTCCTGAGTACCTGAACA
TCGTGCCAGAACAGGTCAAGGCAATCCTGATGGACATTTTCGACGATTATAATGGCGAGGACGATCTGGA
TTCCTACCTGAAACTGGCCACAGAGCAAGAGAGTAAGATCAGCGAAATCTACAACAAGCTGATGCAGAAG
ATCCTGGAGTTCAAGCTGATGAAACTGTGCACCGACATCAAGGACGATAAAGTGAGTACCAAGACACTGA
AAGAGATCACAAGCTACGAGTTCGAACTGCTGGCCGATTATCTGGCTAACTACAGCGAATCCCTGAAAAC
CCAGAAATTTTCCTACACAGACAAGCAGGGCAATCTGAAAGAGCTGTCTTACTACCACCATGATAAGTAC
AACATCCAGGAGTTCCTGAAGAGACACGCCACCATCAATGACAGGATTCTGGATACACTGCTGACTGACG
ATCTGGACATCTGGAACTTCAACTTCGAGAAGTTCGATTTCGACAAGAACGAGGAAAAACTGCAGAATCA
GGAAGATAAGGACCACATTCAGGCTCATCTGCACCATTTCGTGTTTGCAGTCAATAAGATCAAAAGCGAG
ATGGCATCCGGCGGGCGCCATCGAAGCCAGTACTTCCAGGAAATCACCAACGTGCTGGACGAGAACAATC
ACCAGGAAGGCTACCTGAAAAACTTCTGTGAGAATCTGCATAACAAGAAGTACAGCAATCTGTCCGTGAA
GAATCTGGTCAACCTGATTGGAAATCTGTCCAACCTGGAACTGAAGCCCCTGCGCAAATACTTCAACGAC
AAGATCCACGCTAAAGCAGACCATTGGGATGAGCAGAAGTTTACTGAAACCTATTGCCACTGGATTCTGG
GCGAGTGGCGGGTGGGGGTCAAGGATCAGGACAAGAAAGACGGCGCAAAGTATTCTTACAAGGACCTGTG
TAACGAGCTGAAGCAGAAAGTGACTAAGGCCGGGCTGGTGGACTTCCTGCTGGAGCTGGACCCCTGCCGA
ACCATTCCACCTTACCTGGACAACAATAACAGAAAGCCACCCAAATGTCAGAGCCTGATCCTGAATCCCA
AGTTTCTGGATAATCAGTATCCTAACTGGCAGCAGTACCTGCAGGAGCTGAAGAAACTGCAGTCAATCCA
GAACTACCTGGACAGCTTCGAAACCGATCTGAAGGTGCTGAAAAGCTCCAAGGACCAGCCTTACTTCGTC
GAGTACAAGTCTAGTAACCAGCAGATCGCTTCCGGCCAGCGGGATTACAAGGATCTGGACGCAAGAATCC
TGCAGTTCATTTTTGACAGGGTGAAGGCCTCTGATGAGCTGCTGCTGAACGAAATCTATTTCCAGGCAAA
GAAACTGAAGCAGAAAGCCTCAAGCGAGCTGGAAAAGCTGGAGTCCTCTAAGAAACTGGACGAAGTGATC
GCTAACTCTCAGCTGAGTCAGATTCTGAAGTCTCAGCACACAAATGGAATCTTCGAGCAGGGCACTTTTC
TGCATCTGGTGTGCAAATACTATAAGCAGCGACAGAGAGCCAGGGACAGCCGCCTGTACATCATGCCTGA
ATATCGATACGATAAGAAACTGCACAAGTACAACAACACCGGCCGCTTTGACGATGACAACCAGCTGCTG
ACATATTGTAATCATAAGCCCCGGCAGAAAAGATACCAGCTGCTGAACGACCTGGCAGGAGTGCTGCAGG
TCTCTCCTAATTTTCTGAAGGATAAAATCGGGTCCGATGACGATCTGTTCATTTCTAAGTGGCTGGTGGA
GCACATCCGGGGCTTTAAGAAGGCCTGCGAAGATAGCCTGAAAATCCAGAAGGATAACAGGGGACTGCTG
AATCATAAGATCAACATTGCACGCAATACCAAGGGCAAATGCGAGAAAGAAATCTTCAACCTGATCTGTA
AGATTGAGGGGAGCGAAGATAAGAAAGGGAATTATAAGCACGGACTGGCCTACGAGCTGGGAGTGCTGCT
GTTCGGAGAGCCAAACGAGGCCAGCAAGCCCGAATTTGATAGGAAAATCAAGAAATTCAATTCAATCTAC
AGCTTTGCCCAGATCCAGCAGATTGCCTTTGCTGAGAGGAAGGGGAATGCAAACACATGCGCCGTGTGTA
GTGCAGACAACGCCCATCGCATGCAGCAGATCAAAATTACTGAGCCAGTCGAAGATAATAAGGATAAAAT
CATTCTGTCAGCAAAGGCACAGCGACTGCCTGCAATCCCAACCCGAATTGTGGATGGAGCTGTCAAGAAA
ATGGCTACAATTCTGGCAAAGAATATCGTGGACGATAATTGGCAGAACATTAAGCAGGTCCTGAGCGCAA
AACACCAGCTGCATATCCCAATCATTACCGAGTCCAACGCCTTCGAGTTTGAACCCGCTCTGGCAGACGT
GAAGGGCAAATCTCTGAAGGATAGAAGGAAGAAAGCCCTGGAGCGAATTAGTCCCGAAAACATCTTCAAG
GATAAGAACAACAGAATCAAGGAGTTTGCTAAGGGGATTTCCGCCTACTCTGGAGCTAACCTGACAGATG
GGGACTTCGATGGAGCAAAGGAGGAACTGGATCACATCATTCCTCGCAGCCATAAGAAATATGGCACTCT
GAACGACGAGGCTAATCTGATTTGCGTGACCCGGGGCGATAATAAGAACAAAGGGAACCGGATCTTCTGT
CTGAGAGACCTGGCCGATAATTACAAGCTGAAACAGTTTGAGACCACAGACGATCTGGAGATCGAAAAGA
AAATTGCCGACACCATCTGGGATGCTAATAAGAAGGACTTCAAGTTCGGAAACTATCGGAGCTTCATCAA
TCTGACACCTCAGGAGCAGAAAGCATTCAGACACGCCCTGTTTCTGGCTGATGAAAACCCAATCAAGCAG
GCAGTGATCAGAGCCATTAATAACCGCAACCGAACCTTCGTGAATGGCACACAGAGGTATTTTGCTGAGG
TCCTGGCAAATAACATCTACCTGCGCGCCAAGAAAGAAAATCTGAACACTGACAAGATCAGCTTCGATTA
CTTTGGAATCCCTACCATTGGAAACGGCCGAGGGATCGCTGAGATTCGGCAGCTGTATGAAAAGGTGGAC
AGTGATATCCAGGCCTACGCTAAAGGCGACAAGCCACAGGCCTCTTATAGTCACCTGATTGATGCTATGC
TGGCATTCTGCATCGCCGCTGACGAGCATCGGAACGATGGATCTATTGGCCTGGAAATCGACAAAAACTA
TAGTCTGTACCCTCTGGATAAGAATACTGGCGAGGTGTTCACCAAAGACATCTTTTCACAGATCAAGATT
ACCGACAACGAGTTCAGCGATAAGAAACTGGTCAGAAAGAAAGCTATTGAAGGGTTTAACACACACAGAC
AGATGACTAGGGATGGAATCTATGCAGAGAATTACCTGCCTATCCTGATTCATAAGGAGCTGAACGAAGT
GAGGAAGGGGTACACATGGAAAAATTCCGAGGAAATCAAAATTTTCAAGGGAAAGAAATACGACATCCAG
CAGCTGAATAACCTGGTGTATTGTCTGAAGTTTGTGGACAAACCAATCAGTATTGATATCCAGATTTCAA
CCCTGGAGGAACTGAGAAACATCCTGACTACCAATAACATTGCAGCCACTGCCGAGTACTATTACATTAA
TCTGAAAACCCAGAAGCTGCACGAGTATTACATCGAAAATTACAACACAGCCCTGGGGTATAAGAAATAC
AGCAAGGAGATGGAGTTCCTGAGGTCCCTGGCTTATAGGTCTGAGCGCGTGAAGATCAAAAGTATTGACG
ATGTCAAGCAGGTCCTGGACAAGGATTCAAACTTCATCATCGGAAAGATCACACTGCCCTTCAAGAAAGA
GTGGCAGCGACTGTACCGGGAATGGCAGAACACAACTATCAAAGACGATTATGAGTTTCTGAAGAGCTTC
TTTAATGTGAAGTCCATTACTAAACTGCACAAGAAAGTCCGGAAAGACTTCTCTCTGCCCATCAGTACAA
ACGAGGGCAAGTTTCTGGTGAAGAGAAAAACTTGGGATAATAACTTCATCTACCAGATTCTGAATGACTC
AGATAGCAGGGCAGACGGGACTAAACCCTTCATTCCTGCCTTTGATATCAGCAAGAACGAGATTGTGGAA
GCCATCATTGACAGTTTCACCTCAAAAAACATCTTTTGGCTGCCAAAGAATATTGAGCTGCAGAAGGTGG
ACAACAAGAACATCTTCGCCATTGATACCAGCAAGTGGTTTGAGGTCGAAACACCATCCGACCTGCGCGA
TATCGGCATTGCTACCATTCAGTACAAGATCGACAATAACTCACGCCCCAAGGTGCGAGTCAAACTGGAT
TACGTGATCGACGATGACAGCAAGATTAACTATTTCATGAATCACTCACTGCTGAAGAGCCGGTATCCCG
ACAAAGTCCTGGAGATCCTGAAGCAGAGCACAATCATTGAGTTCCACAGTTCAGGGTTTAACAAAACTAT
TAAGGAGATGCTGGGAATGAAGCTGGCCGGCATCTACAATGAAACCTCCAATAACAAAAGGCCGGCGGCC
ACGAAAAAGGCCGGCCAGGCAAAAAAGAAAAAGGAATTCGGCAGTGGAGAGGGCAGAGGAAGTCTGCTAA
CATGCGGTGACGTCGAGGAGAATCCTGGCCCAGTGAGCAAGGGCGAGGAGCTGTTCACCGGGGTGGTGCC
CATCCTGGTCGAGCTGGACGGCGACGTAAACGGCCACAAGTTCAGCGTGTCCGGCGAGGGCGAGGGCGAT
GCCACCTACGGCAAGCTGACCCTGAAGTTCATCTGCACCACCGGCAAGCTGCCCGTGCCCTGGCCCACCC
TCGTGACCACCCTGACCTACGGCGTGCAGTGCTTCAGCCGCTACCCCGACCACATGAAGCAGCACGACTT
CTTCAAGTCCGCCATGCCCGAAGGCTACGTCCAGGAGCGCACCATCTTCTTCAAGGACGACGGCAACTAC
AAGACCCGCGCCGAGGTGAAGTTCGAGGGCGACACCCTGGTGAACCGCATCGAGCTGAAGGGCATCGACT
TCAAGGAGGACGGCAACATCCTGGGGCACAAGCTGGAGTACAACTACAACAGCCACAACGTCTATATCAT
GGCCGACAAGCAGAAGAACGGCATCAAGGTGAACTTCAAGATCCGCCACAACATCGAGGACGGCAGCGTG
CAGCTCGCCGACCACTACCAGCAGAACACCCCCATCGGCGACGGCCCCGTGCTGCTGCCCGACAACCACT
ACCTGAGCACCCAGTCCGCCCTGAGCAAAGACCCCAACGAGAAGCGCGATCACATGGTCCTGCTGGAGTT
CGTGACCGCCGCCGGGATCACTCTCGGCATGGACGAGCTGTACAAGGAATTCTAACTAGAGCTCGCTGAT
CAGCCTCGACTGTGCCTTCTAGTTGCCAGCCATCTGTTGTTTGCCCCTCCCCCGTGCCTTCCTTGACCCT
GGAAGGTGCCACTCCCACTGTCCTTTCCTAATAAAATGAGGAAATTGCATCGCATTGTCTGAGTAGGTGT
CATTCTATTCTGGGGGGTGGGGTGGGGCAGGACAGCAAGGGGGAGGATTGGGAAGAGAATAGCAGGCATG
CTGGGGAGCGGCCGCAGGAACCCCTAGTGATGGAGTTGGCCACTCCCTCTCTGCGCGCTCGCTCGCTCAC
TGAGGCCGGGCGACCAAAGGTCGCCCGACGCCCGGGCTTTGCCCGGGCGGCCTCAGTGAGCGAGCGAGCG
CGCAGCTGCCTGCAGGGGCGCCTGATGCGGTATTTTCTCCTTACGCATCTGTGCGGTATTTCACACCGCA
TA
[95 nt withheld, positions 7843-7937]
T
[46 nt withheld, positions 7939-7984]
C
[141 nt withheld, positions 7986-8126]
CCTTTGACGTTGGAGTCCACGTTCTTT
[37 nt withheld, positions 8154-8190]
ACTCTATCTCGGGCTATTCTTTTGATTTATAAGGGATTTTGCCGATTTCGGTCTATTGGTTAAAAAATGA
GCTGATTTAACAAAAATTTAACGCGAATTTTAACAAAATATTAACGTTTACAATTTTATGGTGCACTCTC
AGTACAATCTGCTCTGATGCCGCATAGTTAAGCCAGCCCCGACACCCGCCAACACCCGCTGACGCGCCCT
GACGGGCTTGTCTGCTCCCGGCATCCGCTTACAGACAAGCTGTGACCGTCTCCGGGAGCTGCATGTGTCA
GAGGTTTTCACCGTCATCACCGAAACGCGCGAGACGAAAGGGCCTCGTGATACGCCTATTTTTATAGGTT
AATGTCATGATAATAATGGTTTCTTAGACGTCAGGTGGCACTTTTCGGGGAAATGTGCGCGGAACCCCTA
TTTGTTTATTTTTCTAAATACATTCAAATATGTATCCGCTCATGAGACAATAACCCTGATAAATGCTTCA
ATAATATTGAAAAAGGAAGAGTATGAGTATTCAACATTTCCGTGTCGCCCTTATTCCCTTTTTTGCGGCA
TTTTGCCTTCCTGTTTTTGCTCACCCAGAAACGCTGGTGAAAGTAAAAGATGCTGAAGATCAGTTGGGTG
CACGAGTGGGTTACATCGAACTGGATCTCAACAGCGGTAAGATCCTTGAGAGTTTTCGCCCCGAAGAACG
TTTTCCAATGATGAGCACTTTTAAAGTTCTGCTATGTGGCGCGGTATTATCCCGTATTGACGCCGGGCAA
GAGCAACTCGGTCGCCGCATACACTATTCTCAGAATGACTTGGTTGAGTACTCACCAGTCACAGAAAAGC
ATCTTACGGATGGCATGACAGTAAGAGAATTATGCAGTGCTGCCATAACCATGAGTGATAACACTGCGGC
CAACTTACTTCTGACAACGATCGGAGGACCGAAGGAGCTAACCGCTTTTTTGCACAACATGGGGGATCAT
GTAACTCGCCTTGATCGTTGGGAACCGGAGCTGAATGAAGCCATACCAAACGACGAGCGTGACACCACGA
TGCCTGTAGCAATGGCAACAACGTTGCGCAAACTATTAACTGGCGAACTACTTACTCTAGCTTCCCGGCA
ACAATTAATAGACTGGATGGAGGCGGATAAAGTTGCAGGACCACTTCTGCGCTCGGCCCTTCCGGCTGGC
TGGTTTATTGCTGATAAATCTGGAGCCGGTGAGCGTGGAAGCCGCGGTATCATTGCAGCACTGGGGCCAG
ATGGTAAGCCCTCCCGTATCGTAGTTATCTACACGACGGGGAGTCAGGCAACTATGGATGAACGAAATAG
ACAGATCGCTGAGATAGGTGCCTCACTGATTAAGCATTGGTAACTGTCAGACCAAGTTTACTCATATATA
CTTTAGATTGATTTAAAACTTCATTTTTAATTTAAAAGGATCTAGGTGAAGATCCTTTTTGATAATCTCA
TGACCAAAATCCCTTAACGTGAGTTTTCGTTCCACTGAGCGTCAGACCCCGTAGAAAAGATCAAAGGATC
TTCTTGAGATCCTTTTTTTCTGCGCGTAATCTGCTGCTTGCAAACAAAAAAACCACCGCTACCAGCGGTG
GTTTGTTTGCCGGATCAAGAGCTACCAACTCTTTTTCCGAAGGTAACTGGCTTCAGCAGAGCGCAGATAC
CAAATACTGTTCTTCTAGTGTAGCCGTAGTTAGGCCACCACTTCAAGAACTCTGTAGCACCGCCTACATA
CCTCGCTCTGCTAATCCTGTTACCAGTGGCTGCTGCCAGTGGCGATAAGTCGTGTCTTACCGGGTTGGAC
TCAAGACGATAGTTACCGGATAAGGCGCAGCGGTCGGGCTGAACGGGGGGTTCGTGCACACAGCCCAGCT
TGGAGCGAACGACCTACACCGAACTGAGATACCTACAGCGTGAGCTATGAGAAAGCGCCACGCTTCCCGA
AGGGAGAAAGGCGGACAGGTATCCGGTAAGCGGCAGGGTCGGAACAGGAGAGCGCACGAGGGAGCTTCCA
GGGGGAAACGCCTGGTATCTTTATAGTCCTGTCGGGTTTCGCCACCTCTGACTTGAGCGTCGATTTTTGT
GATGCTCGTCAGGGGGGCGGAGCCTATGGAAAAACGCCAGCAACGCGGCCTTTTTACGGTTCCTGGCCTT
TTGCTGGCCTTTTGCTCACATGTGAGGGCCTATTTCCCATGATTCCTTCATATTTGCATATACGATACAA
GGCTGTTAGAGAGATAATTGGAATTAATTTGACTGTAAACACAAAGATATTAGTACAAAATACGTGACGT
AGAAAGTAATAATTTCTTGGGTAGTTTGCAGTTTTAAAATTATGTTTTAAAATGGACTATCATATGCTTA
CCGTAACTTGAAAGTATTTCGATTTCTTGGCTTTATATATCTGSGKGMGWGCACGAAVYAMGGSWSCGGG
KMTTTAATCWYTATGCTTAGAGCTCGTATATTAACTGCAAKTGTGMAAGGATAAYAAAACYGCAAGAGRG
WCTRCTGTGAMCATGGKTACSCGARGCTCTAGGTMGAGGKSGAC
